>Addgene plasmid #227682 | pZac2.1-GfaABC1D-Ezrin T567D-BioID2-HA | addgene full sequence | sequence record 456854 | Addgene NGS Result
CTTGAGTCCAACCCGGTAAGACACGACTTATCGCCACTGGCAGCAGCCACTGGTAACAGGATTAGCAGAG
CGAGGTATGTAGGCGGTGCTACAGAGTTCTTGAAGTGGTGGCCTAACTACGGCTACACTAGAAGAACAGT
ATTTGGTATCTGCGCTCTGCTGAAGCCAGTTACCTTCGGAAAAAGAGTTGGTAGCTCTTGATCCGGCAAA
CAAACCACCGCTGGTAGCGGTGGTTTTTTTGTTTGCAAGCAGCAGATTACGCGCAGAAAAAAAGGATCTC
AAGAAGATCCTTTGATCTTTTCTACGGGGTCTGACGCTCAGTGGAACGAAAACTCACGTTAAGGGATTTT
GGTCATGAGATTATCAAAAAGGATCTTCACCTAGATCCTTTTAAATTAAAAATGAAGTTTTAAATCAATC
TAAAGTATATATGAGTAAACTTGGTCTGACAGTTACCAATGCTTAATCAGTGAGGCACCTATCTCAGCGA
TCTGTCTATTTCGTTCATCCATAGTTGCCTGACTCCCCGTCGTGTAGATAACTACGATACGGGAGGGCTT
ACCATCTGGCCCCAGTGCTGCAATGATACCGCGAGACCCACGCTCACCGGCTCCAGATTTATCAGCAATA
AACCAGCCAGCCGGAAGGGCCGAGCGCAGAAGTGGTCCTGCAACTTTATCCGCCTCCATCCAGTCTATTA
ATTGTTGCCGGGAAGCTAGAGTAAGTAGTTCGCCAGTTAATAGTTTGCGCAACGTTGTTGCCATTGCTAC
AGGCATCGTGGTGTCACGCTCGTCGTTTGGTATGGCTTCATTCAGCTCCGGTTCCCAACGATCAAGGCGA
GTTACATGATCCCCCATGTTGTGCAAAAAAGCGGTTAGCTCCTTCGGTCCTCCGATCGTTGTCAGAAGTA
AGTTGGCCGCAGTGTTATCACTCATGGTTATGGCAGCACTGCATAATTCTCTTACTGTCATGCCATCCGT
AAGATGCTTTTCTGTGACTGGTGAGTACTCAACCAAGTCATTCTGAGAATAGTGTATGCGGCGACCGAGT
TGCTCTTGCCCGGCGTCAATACGGGATAATACCGCGCCACATAGCAGAACTTTAAAAGTGCTCATCATTG
GAAAACGTTCTTCGGGGCGAAAACTCTCAAGGATCTTACCGCTGTTGAGATCCAGTTCGATGTAACCCAC
TCGTGCACCCAACTGATCTTCAGCATCTTTTACTTTCACCAGCGTTTCTGGGTGAGCAAAAACAGGAAGG
CAAAATGCCGCAAAAAAGGGAATAAGGGCGACACGGAAATGTTGAATACTCATACTCTTCCTTTTTCAAT
ATTATTGAAGCATTTATCAGGGTTATTGTCTCATGAGCGGATACATATTTGAATGTATTTAGAAAAATAA
ACAAATAGGGGTTCCGCGCACATTTCCCCGAAAAGTGCCACCTAAATTGTAAGCGTTAATATTTTGTTAA
AATTCGCGTTAAATTTTTGTTAAATCAGCTCATTTTTTAACCAATAGGCCGAAATCGGCAAAATCCCTTA
TAAATCAAAAGAATAGACCGAGATAGGGT
[37 nt withheld, positions 1570-1606]
AAAGAACGTGGACTCCAACGTCAAAGG
[49 nt withheld, positions 1634-1682]
T
[91 nt withheld, positions 1684-1774]
G
[124 nt withheld, positions 1776-1899]
CCCATTCGCCATTCAGGCTGCGCAACTGTTGGGAAGGGCGATCGGTGCGGGCCTCTTCGCTATTACGCCA
GCTGGCGAAAGGGGGATGTGCTGCAAGGCGATTAAGTTGGGTAACGCCAGGGTTTTCCCAGTCACGACGT
TGTAAAACGACGGCCAGTGAATTAGGTTAATTAAGGCTGCGCGCTCGCTCGCTCACTGAGGCCGCCCGGG
CAAAGCCCGGGCGTCGGGCGACCTTTGGTCGCCCGGCCTCAGTGAGCGAGCGAGCGCGCAGAGAGGGAGT
GGCCAACTCCATCACTAGGGGTTCCTTGTAGTTAATGATTAACCCGCCATGCTACTTATCTACGTAGCCA
TGCTCTAGGAAGATCCTTATCGATTTTACCACATTTGTAGAGGTTTTACTTGCTTTAAAAAACCTCCCAC
ATCTCCCCCTGAACCTGAAACATAAAATGAATGCAATTGTTGTTGTTAACTTGTTTATTGCAGCTTATAA
TGGTTACAAATAAAGCAATAGCATCACAAATTTCACAAATAAAGCATTTTTTTCACTGCATTCTAGTTGT
GGTTTGTCCAAACTCATCAATGTATCTTATCATGTCTGCTCGAAGCGGCCGCCCGGGTCGACTCTAGATG
CGTAATCCGGTACATCGTAAGGGTAAGCGCTAGCTGACCGTCGCAAGCTAAATTCGCCGGACAGTATCTC
CTTTATGCCTTCCTCTGTAAGTATCAAAGCACCGCCCTTTTCACTCAGGCCCACAAGTTTCCCGGTAATC
TTGCCTTCTCCCAAGAGTTTAACCTCCTCTCCAAGGTACAACATCTTTGACTCAATTTTTCCTTTGAACT
CTTTAAAGGATTTTTCCTTAAATTTCTTGAGATTTTCGGAAATTCGCTTGAGAACCTTCAGCAAGACCTC
CTTTCTGTCCCAATCCTTTCCAGTGATTTCATAAAGTGTTGTGGCCCGATCCTTGATCTCTTCAGGGATC
TCTCTTTGATTCACGTTTATACCGATTCCCACTATCAGCTTGTCCTTACTGAGCTCACAAAGGACCCCTG
AAACCTTTTTCTCCTGAAAATAAACGTCGTTGGGCCACTTCAGACTAAATGGTATCTCTGTAATCTCTTC
GAGTGCCTCGCTCACGGAGAGTCCCAAGACCAGTGGAAGTTGCAACAAATTTTCAAACTCTTTTGGATTC
AACAAGAAAGAGAAGTAAAGACCGCCCTCCTGACTCAACCACTTCCGTCCGAGACCGCCTCTACCTTTGG
TCTGTCTATCGGCGACGAGTGCAGTGCCATAGGAGACATTCCATTCCTTAAGCCGCTCCTGGGTGCTATC
AACTTCCTTCAGCCAAATAAGATTTTTGAACATGGTGAATTCCGACAGGGCCTCGAACTCGTCGATGCGC
TGCTTGGTGTTGCCCTGCCGGATCTGCCGCAGGTCCTTGTACTTGTCCCGGCCTTGCCTCATGTTCTCGT
TGTGGATGATGTCATTGTGGGTCCTCTTATTCTCATCTCGGGCCTGGGACAGCTCGCTGCTCAGCGTCAG
CAGCTGCCGCTGCACACGCTCGTTCTTCTCTGCCTCAGTGATGCGCTTCTCCTCATTGCGGTCATCCCGG
ATGCCCTCACTAGACAGCTCCGCGCTGTAGCCCGTGGGCTCTGCGCCCTCATCCTGCAAGCTCTCCTGGA
CATGGTAGCTCACCGGCTCGTACACGGGGGGTGGTGGGGGCGGGGGTGCTGTCATCACCAGGTGCAGCTC
CTCCTTGGTCTTCACCAGGTCATCCTGGGCTTCTTTGGCCCTGTGCTGCCACTCTTCAACTTCATCCTCC
TTGCGCCTCCGCGCCTCTTCCAGGAGGGCAATCTTGGCAGTGTATTCTGCAAGCTCCGCAGCCAGCTGCT
CCTGGCTCTTTATCTGATCCACCGCCTGTCTCTCCAGCTCCTCCTTAGCCCGCAGTGCAGCCATACGGTC
AGCCTCTAGGCGCTCGGCCTCCTCCTGTGCCCGCTTCCTCTCCTCCTCCAGCTGCAGGGCCCTCTGAATC
TGCTCCGAGAGCTCTCTCTCTGCCTTCTTTGTCTTCTCCTCATAGTCCTGCAGCCGCAGCATCAACTCCT
CCTTCTCGCGCATCATCTGCTCTTTCTCTCTCTCCACGGTTTCTCTCCTTTTCTTCTCTGTTTCCAGCTG
TTGCCGCTCCAGCTGCTTCTGATGCTTCTCCTCCCGGGCCTGGGCCTTCATCTGCTGCACCTCGATGGTG
TCAGGCTTCCTGCGGCGCATATACAACTCATGGTTGCCCATGCAGAGCTGCAGGATCCGCTTGTTGATTC
TCAGACGTGGGGCATAAAACACAAAGTCAGGTGCCTTCTTGTCGATGGGTTTAATGACAAACTTTTTGTC
ATTGAAAGAGATGTTCCTGATTTCACTCCAAGGAAAGCCAATCTTTGGGGTTAACTTATCATCTTTCTCA
TAAATATTCAGTCCAAGGGCATCAACTCCAAGCCAAAGGTCTGTTCCTTTCTTGTTTTTTATCTCGAAAT
AGTTGATTCCATACATTTCCAGGTCCTGAGCAATCTTCAGGTATTCCAACATAGCATTATCTTTGAGCAT
CCCACGGTGTTCCGCATGCCACACCTGGATCCGGTCCTCCCACTGGTCCCTGGTAAGTTTGTGCTGGTCC
ATCACTCTTTGAGGGATCAGCCGCTCAGAGCTGAGGTACCCAGACTTGTGCACTTCTTTGTTGTAGTCCC
CAAACTTGGCCTGCACAGCGTAGGACCCCAAGAGCACGGCAGTCTCAGGGGGGCAGTAGATCTCATCGCT
AAGGATTCCTTCCTTCACTTGGAGGAAGAAAAGTTTCTGGGTGATGTCCTGGATGAGCTCCTCAGCCACA
TCTTCAGGGTAGAACTTGGCCCGGAACTTGAACTGGAGGGGATTCTCCTTCCTGACCTCCTGGGCAGACA
CCTTCTTATCCAGCTTCAGCCAGGTAGGAAATCCTTTATTATCCACATAGTGGAGGCCAAAGTACCACAC
TTCCCGGAGGCCGATAGTCTTTACCACCTGATCAAAAAGCTGTTTTCCAGTTGTATTTGGCTGGATTGCA
AACTCCAGCTCTGCATCCATGGTGGTAACTCGGACATTGATTGGTTTCGGCATGGTGAATTCTCGAGGCT
AGCCTATAGTGAGTCGTATTAAGTACTCTAGCCTTAAGAGCTGTAATTGAACTGGGAGTGGACACCTGTG
GAGAGAAAGGCAAAGTGGATGTCAGTAAGACCAATAGGTGCCTATCAGAAACGCAAGAGTCTTCTCTGTC
TCGACAAGCCCAGTTTCTATTGGTCTCCTTAAACCTGTCTTGTAACCTTGATACTTACCTGCCCAGTGCC
TCACGACCAACTTCTGCAGCTTAAGTTCGAGACTGTTGTGTCAGAAGCACTGACTGCGTTAGCAATTTAA
CTGTGATAAACTACCGCAATAAAGCTTGCGAGCAGCGGAGGTGATGCGTCTCCTCTCCAACCTGCTCTGG
CTCTGCTCGCTCCTGGGATGCGAGGGCTTTATGAAGGAGTGGGCTAGACTGGCGATGCCCGGGTGCCCCT
GGCAACACCCCCTGGCATAGCCTGAGGGGGTGGGGTTGGGCCGCAGCCCAGCTATGGGGAGAGCTCTCCC
CTCACCCATTTGTGTCCTTGGACTTCTGGGAAGCAGACAGCCCTCCTCTCCCCCCCTGCCACCCACTGTC
CATGCCTGGGCATCCCCTGATCCCCTTTCCTGGGCACAGGCTGAATAGAGCCTTGTTCTCCACCGCCGGT
GGCGCCACACAGCAAGGGCAGCCCCTAGGGGGCTGTGCTGCTTTTATCCCAAGATGCCAGGCTGTCAGGC
TGGGGTGCAATGCAAGCCCCCTGCTCAATGGGCTTCTCGGAAGGCATTTGAGGGGGGCTGGGGTGCGGCG
GGAAGCAGGCACTGTGCCCACCCCGAACATTGTGTCTGTGCCAAGGTGAGTCATTCACTGGGCATGAAGA
GGAGGCCCTGGGGGGCGGCCAGCCCAATGCTGCCAGGTCTGCTTGCAGACAAGGCCTGGCTGTCTGCCTC
CTCCCCAGCTCACAGAGCCAGCTCAGGCCCCCGAGCCTCTGTCAGAGCAGCGTCCCCTACTCCACACCAG
GATATGTTAGATCTTCCTAGAGCATGGCTACGTAGATAAGTAGCATGGCGGGTTAATCATTAACTACAAG
GAACCCCTAGTGATGGAGTTGGCCACTCCCTCTCTGCGCGCTCGCTCGCTCACTGAGGCCGGGCGACCAA
AGGTCGCCCGACGCCCGGGCTTTGCCCGGGCGGCCTCAGTGAGCGAGCGAGCGCGCAGCCTAATTAAGGC
CTTAATTAAATCTGGCGTAATCATGGTCATAGCTGTTTCCTGTGTGAAATTGTTATCCGCTCACAATTCC
ACACAACATACGAGCCGGAAGCATAAAGTGTAAAGCCTGGGGTGCCTAATGAGTGAGCTAACTCACATTA
ATTGCGTTGCGCTCACTGCCCGCTTTCCAGTCGGGAAACCTGTCGTGCCAGCTGCATTAATGAATCGGCC
AACGCGCGGGGAGAGGCGGTTTGCGTATTGGGCGCTCTTCCGCTTCCTCGCTCACTGACTCGCTGCGCTC
GGTCGTTCGGCTGCGGCGAGCGGTATCAGCTCACTCAAAGGCGGTAATACGGTTATCCACAGAATCAGGG
GATAACGCAGGAAAGAACATGTGAGCAAAAGGCCAGCAAAAGGCCAGGAACCGTAAAAAGGCCGCGTTGC
TGGCGTTTTTCCATAGGCTCCGCCCCCCTGACGAGCATCACAAAAATCGACGCTCAAGTCAGAGGTGGCG
AAACCCGACAGGACTATAAAGATACCAGGCGTTTCCCCCTGGAAGCTCCCTCGTGCGCTCTCCTGTTCCG
ACCCTGCCGCTTACCGGATACCTGTCCGCCTTTCTCCCTTCGGGAAGCGTGGCGCTTTCTCATAGCTCAC
GCTGTAGGTATCTCAGTTCGGTGTAGGTCGTTCGCTCCAAGCTGGGCTGTGTGCACGAACCCCCCGTTCA
GCCCGACCGCTGCGCCTTATCCGGTAACTATCGT
Features (pLannotate 1.2.2; 16 found; start..end, strand, type, name):
    453..1313    -  CDS            AmpR: β-lactamase; bla; confers resistance to ampicillin, carbenicillin, and related antibiotics
   1314..1418    -  promoter       AmpR promoter: bla
   1471..1899    -  rep_origin     f1 ori (sequence partly withheld): f1 bacteriophage origin of replication; arrow indicates direction of (+) strand synthesis
   1904..2061    -  CDS            lacZα (fragment): LacZα fragment of β-galactosidase; lacZ fragment
   2075..2205    -  repeat_region  AAV2 ITR (fragment): inverted terminal repeat of adeno-associated virus serotype 2 inverted
   2276..2344    +  CDS            large T antigen (fragment): large T antigen from SV40 (simian virus 40)
   2367..2488    +  polyA_signal   SV40 poly(A) signal: SV40 polyadenylation signal
   3275..5032    -  CDS            EZR: EZRI_HUMAN - Also known as VIL2. Experimental evidence at protein level: Swiss-Prot protein existence level 1. Probably involved in connections of major cytoskeletal structures to the plasma membrane. In epithelial cells, required for the formation of microvilli and membrane ruffles on the apical pole. Along with PLEKHG6, required for normal macropinocytosis. From Homo sapiens (Human).
   5052..5070    -  promoter       T7 promoter: promoter for bacteriophage T7 RNA polymerase
   5115..5247    -  intron         chimeric intron: chimera between introns from human β-globin and immunoglobulin heavy chain genes
   6098..6228    +  repeat_region  AAV2 ITR (fragment): inverted terminal repeat of adeno-associated virus serotype 2 inverted
   6289..6305    -  protein_bind   lac operator: The lac repressor binds to the lac operator to inhibit transcription in E. coli. This inhibition can be relieved by adding lactose or isopropyl-β-D-thiogalactopyranoside (IPTG). lac repressor encoded by lacI
   6313..6343    -  promoter       lac promoter: promoter for the E. coli lac operon
   6358..6379    -  protein_bind   CAP binding site: CAP binding activates transcription in the presence of cAMP. E. coli catabolite activator protein
   6392..6484    -  CDS            lacI (fragment): lac repressor; lacI; The lac repressor binds to the lac operator to inhibit transcription in E. coli. This inhibition can be relieved by adding lactose or isopropyl-β-D-thiogalactopyranoside (IPTG).
   6667..282     -  rep_origin     ori (across the origin): high-copy-number ColE1/pMB1/pBR322/pUC origin of replication
