[The description below was written by a language model from this plasmid's Addgene catalogue record and pLannotate feature annotations shown in this document.]
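Description:
pZac2.1-GfaABC1D-Ezrin T567D-BioID2-HA is a 6,973 nt plasmid catalogued as a mammalian expression vector on the pZac2.1 backbone. Two AAV2 inverted terminal repeat fragments flank the expression cassette, so it has the layout of an AAV transfer (cis) plasmid whose ITR-bounded region could be packaged into recombinant AAV, although the record does not explicitly list it as such. It is propagated in E. coli through a high-copy ColE1/pUC-type origin with ampicillin selection (AmpR with its bla promoter). The backbone also retains an f1 phage origin and remnants of a lac promoter/operator and lacZα cloning region.

Between the ITRs, the cassette runs on the reverse strand. According to the name and stated purpose, expression is driven by the GfaABC1D promoter, a compact GFAP-derived promoter used for astrocyte-selective expression. The automated annotation does not label this element, but an unannotated stretch between one ITR and the chimeric β-globin/immunoglobulin intron is where it would be expected to sit. The intron, which aids transcript processing, is followed by a short T7 promoter, the Ezrin coding sequence and an SV40 polyadenylation signal. The catalogue gives the insert as mouse Ezrin (Ezr); the annotation tool matched it to the human EZR protein entry, most likely because the orthologues are so similar. The T567D substitution is described as phospho-mimetic. A C-terminal BioID2-HA fusion is recorded but not annotated, and probably occupies the gap between the Ezrin CDS and the polyA region. BioID2 is a promiscuous biotin ligase for proximity labelling, and HA permits epitope detection.

The stated use is overexpression of phospho-mimetic Ezrin in astrocytes.
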