Addgene plasmid #227682: pZac2.1-GfaABC1D-Ezrin T567D-BioID2-HA
Purpose: To over express Phospho-mimetic Ezrin under gfaABC1D promoter in astrocytes
Depositing lab: Cagla Eroglu. Publication: PD-linked LRRK2 G2019S mutation impairs astrocyte morphology and synapse maintenance via ERM hyperphosphorylation. Wang S, Baumert R, Séjourné G, Bindu DS, Dimond K, Sakers K, Vazquez L, Moore JL, Tan CX, Takano T, Rodriguez MP, Brose N, Bradley L, Lessing R, Soderling SH, La Spada AR, Eroglu C. eLife 2025 [Reviewed Preprint] 14:RP107556. doi: https://doi.org/10.7554/eLife.107556.1.
Backbone
  Vector backbone: pZac2.1
  Vector type: Mammalian Expression
Growth in bacteria
  Bacterial resistance: Ampicillin, 100 μg/mL
  Growth temperature: 37°C
  Growth strain: NEB Stable
  Copy number: Unknown
Gene/Insert
  Gene/Insert name: Ezrin
  Species: M. musculus (mouse)
  Mutation: T567D
  Entrez Gene: Ezr (a.k.a. Vil2, p81)
  Tag / fusion protein: BioID2-HA (C terminal on insert)
Terms and licenses: Academic/Nonprofit Terms; Industry Terms: Not Available to Industry
Depositor comments: Please visit https://doi.org/10.1101/2023.04.09.536178 for bioRxiv preprint.
How to cite: pZac2.1-GfaABC1D-Ezrin T567D-BioID2-HA was a gift from Cagla Eroglu (Addgene plasmid # 227682 ; http://n2t.net/addgene:227682 ; RRID:Addgene_227682)
